>Addgene plasmid #179050 | pBBK66 pHomL-RPL18Bp-TOM70-Link-Neon(gfp)-SSA1t-HomR (AmpR) | addgene full sequence | sequence record 360846 | Addgene NGS Result
TTACCAATGCTTAATCAGTGAGGCACCTATCTCAGCGATCTGTCTATTTCGTTCATCCATAGTTGCCTGA
CTCCCCGTCGTGTAGATAACTACGATACGGGAGGGCTTACCATCTGGCCCCAGTGCTGCAATGATACCGC
GGGACCCACGCTCACCGGCTCCAGATTTATCAGCAATAAACCAGCCAGCCGGAAGGGCCGAGCGCAGAAG
TGGTCCTGCAACTTTATCCGCCTCCATCCAGTCTATTAATTGTTGCCGGGAAGCTAGAGTAAGTAGTTCG
CCAGTTAATAGTTTGCGCAACGTTGTTGCCATTGCTACAGGCATCGTGGTGTCACGCTCGTCGTTTGGTA
TGGCTTCATTCAGCTCCGGTTCCCAACGATCAAGGCGAGTTACATGATCCCCCATGTTGTGCAAAAAAGC
GGTTAGCTCCTTCGGTCCTCCGATCGTTGTCAGAAGTAAGTTGGCCGCAGTGTTATCACTCATGGTTATG
GCAGCACTGCATAATTCTCTTACTGTCATGCCATCCGTAAGATGCTTTTCTGTGACTGGTGAGTACTCAA
CCAAGTCATTCTGAGAATAGTGTATGCGGCGACCGAGTTGCTCTTGCCCGGCGTCAATACGGGATAATAC
CGCGCCACATAGCAGAACTTTAAAAGTGCTCATCATTGGAAAACGTTCTTCGGGGCGAAAACTCTCAAGG
ATCTTACCGCTGTTGAGATCCAGTTCGATGTAACCCACTCGTGCACCCAACTGATCTTCAGCATCTTTTA
CTTTCACCAGCGTTTCTGGGTGAGCAAAAACAGGAAGGCAAAATGCCGCAAAAAAGGGAATAAGGGCGAC
ACGGAAATGTTGAATACTCATACTCTTCCTTTTTCAATATTATTGAAGCATTTATCAGGGTTATTGTCTC
ATGAGCGGATACATATTTGAATGTATTTAGAAAAATAAACAAATAGGGGTTCCGCGCACATTTCCCCGAA
AAGTGCCACCTGTCATGACCAAAATCCCTTAACGTGAGTTTTCGTTCCACTGAGCGTCAGACCCCGTAGA
AAAGATCAAAGGATCTTCTTGAGATCCTTTTTTTCTGCGCGTAATCTGCTGCTTGCAAACAAAAAAACCA
CCGCTACCAGCGGTGGTTTGTTTGCCGGATCAAGAGCTACCAACTCTTTTTCCGAAGGTAACTGGCTTCA
GCAGAGCGCAGATACCAAATACTGTTCTTCTAGTGTAGCCGTAGTTAGGCCACCACTTCAAGAACTCTGT
AGCACCGCCTACATACCTCGCTCTGCTAATCCTGTTACCAGTGGCTGCTGCCAGTGGCGATAAGTCGTGT
CTTACCGGGTTGGACTCAAGACGATAGTTACCGGATAAGGCGCAGCGGTCGGGCTGAACGGGGGGTTCGT
GCACACAGCCCAGCTTGGAGCGAACGACCTACACCGAACTGAGATACCTACAGCGTGAGCTATGAGAAAG
CGCCACGCTTCCCGAAGGGAGAAAGGCGGACAGGTATCCGGTAAGCGGCAGGGTCGGAACAGGAGAGCGC
ACGAGGGAGCTTCCAGGGGGAAACGCCTGGTATCTTTATAGTCCTGTCGGGTTTCGCCACCTCTGACTTG
AGCGTCGATTTTTGTGATGCTCGTCAGGGGGGCGGAGCCTATGGAAAAACGCCAGCAACGCGGCCTTTTT
ACGGTTCCTGGCCTTTTGCTGGCCTTTTGCTCACATGTTCTTTCCTGCGTTATCCCCTGATTCTGTGGAT
AACCGTGCGGCCGCCAATGTTATCTATTGGCAGATGTTCATACGGGGCTTTCAAATATTGATGAAATTAT
GTGATGTTTAGAAGAAGATTCGAACTGTTTTCAGTAGATTTGGTAACTGTGCAACCATAACTCATGCCCC
CTATTTATCGGCATTGAGATTGTAAAGGAAGTAAAACGCATTTTTGCAGATCTGTTCTCTTATGTATTTT
TAATCGTCCTTGTATGGAAGTATCAAAGGGGACGTTCTTCACCTCCTTGGAAAACGCAAACTTTCTTTTT
GCCTATCACAGTATCTTATCGAGCTAACTATTTTCGACACACATGAAAAAGCAGAAATATTAACGAAAAA
GAAAAGAAAGACCATGTCATGTACGGGCAATCAGAATATGCAAGATGAGCGGGAACGGGCGAAATGTGCA
CGCGCACAACTTACGAAACGCGGATGAGTCACTGACAGCCACCGCAGAGGTTCTGACTCCTACTGAGCTC
TATTGGAGGTGGCAGAACCGGTAATCCCACAGTGAGCAACTTGACAAACCAACAGATATAGGCTGTGTCT
TAAAATATACCATCCAATACCTTGATGAACTTTTCAAAGATGACTAAAATAAGTGAAATTTCAACATTAA
CTTCGAGCTGTAAACACAGTGGTTTCTTTGCATAAACACCATCAGCCTCAAGTCGTCAAGTAAAGATTTC
GTGTTCATGCAGATAGATAACAATCTATATGTTGATAATTAGCGTTGCCTCATCAATGCGTACACGAAGA
ATATACTAAAAAATGAGCAGGCAAGATAAACGAAGGCAAAGATGACAGAGCAGAAAGCCCTAGTAAAGCG
TATTACAAATGAAACCAAGATTCAGATTGCGATCCCTGAATTCGCATCTAGATGGTAGAGCCACAAACAG
CCGGTACAAGCAACGATCTCCAGGACCATCTGAATCATGCGCGGATGACACGAACTCACGACGGCGATCA
CAGACATTAACCCACAGTACAGACACTGCGACAACGTGGCAATTCGTCGCAATACCGTCTCACTGAACTG
GCCGATAATTGCAGACGAACGAAGAGGATGTCCAATATTTTTTTTAAGGAATAAGGATACTTCAAGACTA
GATTCCCCCCTGCATTCCCATCAGAACCGTAAACCTTGGCGCTTTCCTTGGGAAGTATTCAAGAAGTGCC
TTGTCCGGTTTCTGTGGCTCACAAACCAGCGCGCCCGATATGGCTTTCTTTTCACTTATGAATGTACCAG
TACGGGACAATTAGAACGCTCCTGTAACAATCTCTTTGCAAATGTGGGGTTACATTCTAACCATGTCACA
CTGCTGACGAAATTCAAAGTAAAAAAAAATGGGACCACGTCTTGAGAACGATAGATTTTCTTTATTTTAC
ATTGAACAGTCGTTGTCTCAGCGCGCTTTATGTTTTCATTCATACTTCATATTATAAAATAACAAAAGAA
GAATTTCATATTCACGCCCAAGAAATCAGGCTGCTTTCCAAATGCAATTGACACTTCATTAGCCATCACA
CAAAACTCTTTCTTGCTGGAGCTTCTTTTAAAAAAGACCTCAGTACACCAAACACGTTACCCGACCTCGT
TATTTTACGACAACTATGATAAAATTCTGAAGAAAAAATAAAAAAATTTTCATACTTCTTGCTTTTATTT
AAACCATTGAATGATTTCTTTTGAACAAAACTACCTGTTTCACCAAAGGAAATAGAAAGAAAAAATCAAT
TAGAAGAAAACAAAAAACAAAAGATCTATGAAGAGCTTCATTACAAGGAACAAGACAGCCATTTTGGCAA
CCGTTGCTGCTACAGGTACTGCCATCGGTGCCTACTATTATTACAACCAATTGCAACAACAACAACAACG
AGGAAAAAAGAACACGATCAACAAAGATGAAAAAAAGGACACAAAGGACTCTCAAAAGGAGACTGAAGGT
GCTAAGAAATCTACAGCCCCATCAAATCCTCCTATCTACCCGGTTTCTAGTAATGGCGAACCAGATTTTT
CCAATAAGGCAAATTTCACCGCTGAAGAAAAGGATAAATATGCATTAGCGTTAAAGGACAAAGGTAACCA
GTTCTTTAGAAATAAAAAATATGACGATGCTATTAAGTACTATAATTGGGCATTAGAATTGAAAGAAGAC
CCAGTTTTCTACTCGAATTTATCGGCTTGCTATGTTTCTGTGGGTGACTTGAAAAAAGTTGTTGAAATGA
GTACTAAGGCTCTTGAATTAAAACCAGACTACTCAAAAGTTTTACTGAGAAGAGCTTCTGCTAACGAAGG
GCTAGGAAAATTTGCGGATGCGATGTTCGATTTGTCTGTATTGTCTCTAAATGGTGACTTCAATGACGCC
TCTATTGAACCAATGTTGGAGAGGAACTTGAATAAGCAAGCTATGTCTAAATTGAAAGAAAAGTTTGGCG
ATATTGACACCGCTACTGCTACTCCAACTGAATTATCCACCCAACCAGCTAAAGAACGCAAAGACAAGCA
GGAAAACTTGCCTTCAGTTACATCCATGGCCTCTTTCTTTGGTATTTTCAAACCCGAGTTGACTTTTGCC
AATTATGATGAATCCAATGAAGCTGATAAAGAGTTAATGAACGGTTTAAGTAATTTGTACAAAAGATCTC
CCGAAAGTTACGACAAGGCTGATGAGTCTTTCACGAAAGCTGCAAGGTTATTTGAAGAACAATTGGACAA
GAACAATGAGGATGAAAAGTTAAAGGAAAAATTGGCCATCTCATTAGAACACACAGGTATTTTCAAGTTC
TTGAAAAACGATCCATTGGGAGCTCACGAAGACATCAAGAAAGCTATTGAATTGTTCCCAAGAGTCAATT
CATATATCTACATGGCATTAATCATGGCTGATAGAAATGACTCGACTGAATATTATAACTACTTCGATAA
AGCGCTGAAACTGGACTCAAACAATTCTTCTGTTTACTATCACCGCGGCCAAATGAATTTCATTTTACAA
AACTATGATCAAGCAGGAAAAGATTTTGATAAAGCTAAGGAATTAGACCCAGAGAATATCTTCCCTTATA
TTCAATTAGCATGTCTAGCGTACCGTGAAAACAAGTTTGATGACTGTGAAACTTTGTTTAGTGAAGCTAA
GAGAAAATTTCCAGAGGCACCAGAAGTTCCAAATTTCTTTGCTGAAATTTTAACAGACAAGAACGATTTT
GACAAGGCTTTGAAGCAGTACGATTTGGCTATTGAATTAGAAAACAAGTTGGATGGTATTTATGTTGGAA
TTGCGCCTTTGGTCGGTAAAGCCACTTTGTTGACAAGAAATCCAACAGTAGAAAATTTTATTGAAGCCAC
GAATTTATTAGAAAAAGCGTCCAAACTAGACCCAAGAAGTGAGCAAGCTAAAATCGGTTTAGCTCAAATG
AAATTGCAGCAGGAAGATATCGATGAAGCTATTACATTATTCGAAGAATCCGCTGATTTGGCTAGAACTA
TGGAAGAGAAATTACAAGCCATTACTTTTGCTGAAGCCGCTAAAGTTCAACAAAGAATTAGGTCTGATCC
AGTATTGGCTAAAAAGATTCAAGAAACTTTAGCTAAATTACGCGAACAGGGTTTAATGGGATCCGGTCCT
TCTGGCCCAACTGGCATGGTTTCTAAGGGTGAAGAAGATAACATGGCTTCTTTGCCAGCCACCCACGAGT
TGCACATCTTCGGTTCCATTAACGGTGTCGACTTCGATATGGTCGGTCAAGGTACCGGTAACCCAAACGA
CGGTTACGAAGAATTGAACTTGAAGTCTACCAAGGGCGACTTGCAGTTCTCCCCTTGGATTTTGGTTCCA
CACATCGGTTACGGTTTCCACCAATACTTGCCATACCCAGACGGTATGTCCCCATTCCAAGCCGCCATGG
TTGACGGTTCTGGTTACCAAGTCCACAGAACCATGCAATTCGAAGATGGTGCTTCCTTGACCGTGAACTA
CAGATACACCTACGAAGGTTCTCACATCAAGGGCGAAGCCCAAGTTAAGGGTACCGGTTTCCCTGCTGAC
GGTCCAGTCATGACTAACTCCTTGACCGCTGCTGACTGGTGTCGTTCCAAGAAAACCTACCCAAACGATA
AGACCATCATTTCCACTTTCAAGTGGTCCTACACCACCGGTAACGGCAAGAGATACCGCTCTACCGCTCG
TACCACCTACACCTTCGCCAAGCCAATGGCTGCCAACTACTTGAAGAACCAGCCTATGTACGTTTTCCGT
AAGACCGAGCTGAAGCATTCCAAGACTGAATTGAACTTCAAGGAATGGCAAAAGGCTTTCACCGACGTCA
TGGGTATGGACGAATTGTACAAGTAACTCGAGTGGCGCCAATTGGTGCGGCAATTGATAATAACGAAAAT
GTCTTTTAATGATCTGGGTATAATGAGGAATTTTCCGAACGTTTTTACTTTATATATATATATACATGTA
ACATATATTCTATACGCTATAGAGAAAGGAAATTTTTCAATTAAAAAAAAAATAGAGAAAGAGTTTCACT
TCTTGATTATCGCTAACACTAATGGTTGAAGTACTGCTACTTTAATTTTATGCTGCCAATGAGACGACGG
GGTCATCACGGCTCATCATGCGCCAAACAAATGTGTGCAATACACGCTCGGATGACTGCATGATGACCGC
ACTGACTGGGGACAGCAGATCCACCTAAGCCTGTGAGAGAAGCAGACACCCGACAGATCAAGGCAGTTAA
CTAGTGCACTGCAGTACAAATCGTCCCCAACAAAAGTGGGCTCTCAAAATTCATCACATTTAAATGCATA
TAGGAAGAGCAACAGTTGGTTTGCATCTGATGTTCCTTAAAGATTTCGACATAATGTGCGAAGTAGATCC
CTTCAGCACTGTACTTGTTTTTGCGACTAGATTGTAAATCATTCTTTATTTAATCTCTTTCTTTAACTAC
TGCTTAAAGTATAATTTGGTCCGTAGTTTAATAACTATACTAAGCGAACGCTCTCTCGAAATTTTTCTTA
ACGCGTCCTTGTACTGCGTCTAACGCTTTTGCCACTTGGATTTCTATTATAGGAAATAGTCTCACTTACT
GGGCGACGAATTTTCGCGTTTTGATGAAGCACAGGAAGAATTTCTTTATGCTCAGAAGTTTGACAGCAAG
CAAGTTCATCATTCGAACTAGCCTTATTGTTTTAGTTCAGTGACAGCGAACTGCCGTACTCGATGCTTTA
TTTCTCACGGTAGAGCGGAAGAACAGATAGATCCCTACATATTGCTACCACTTCTATTACACAATAGTTT
CAATAGCTTGCAGCGTAGCTAAACTCTAAAATTTATCTAAATCACTCATATAAACCGAACCCTTCCCCTT
CCGCTTATAGTACAGCTGATGCTCCTTCACTATTTTAACATGTGGAATTCTTGAAAGAATGAAATCGCCA
TGCCAAGCCATCACACGGTCTTTTATGCAATTGATTGACCGCCTGCAACACATAGGCAGTAAAATTTTTA
CAAGCAGTAGCAGAACAGGCCACACAATCGCAAGTGATTAACGTCCACACAGGTATAGGGTTTCTGGACC
ATATGATACATGCTCTGGCCAAGCATTCCGGCTGGTCGCTAATCGTTGAGTGCCGAGCGGCCGCGATTAT
CAAAAAGGATCTTCACCTAGATCCTTTTAAATTAAAAATGAAGTTTTAAATCAATCTAAAGTATATATGA
GTAAACTTGGTCTGACAG
Features (pLannotate 1.2.2; 10 found; start..end, strand, type, name):
      1..861     -  CDS            AmpR: β-lactamase; bla; confers resistance to ampicillin, carbenicillin, and related antibiotics
    862..966     -  promoter       AmpR promoter: bla
   1069..1657    +  rep_origin     ori: high-copy-number ColE1/pMB1/pBR322/pUC origin of replication
   2391..2510    +  rep_origin     ARS1 (fragment): S. cerevisiae autonomously replicating sequence ARS1/ARS416
   2515..2561    +  promoter       HIS3 promoter (fragment): S. cerevisiae HIS3
   2562..2624    +  CDS            HIS3 (fragment): imidazoleglycerol-phosphate dehydratase, required for histidine biosynthesis; S. cerevisiae HIS3; yeast auxotrophic marker
   3528..5378    +  CDS            TOM70: TOM70_YEAST - Also known as MAS70, OMP1. Experimental evidence at protein level: Swiss-Prot protein existence level 1. Component of the TOM (translocase of outer membrane) receptor complex responsible for the recognition and translocation of cytosolically synthesized mitochondrial preproteins. Together with TOM20 and TOM22 functions as the transit peptide receptor at the surface of the mitochondrion outer membrane and facilitates the movement of preproteins into the TOM40 translocation pore. From Saccharomyces cerevisiae (strain ATCC 204508 / S288c) (Baker's yeast).
   5406..6113    +  CDS            mNeonGreen: mNeonGreen is a basic (constitutively fluorescent) green/yellow fluorescent protein published in 2013, derived from Branchiostoma lanceolatum. It is reported to be a very rapidly-maturing monomer with moderate acid sensitivity.
   7159..7185    +  rep_origin     ARS1 (fragment): S. cerevisiae autonomously replicating sequence ARS1/ARS416
   7282..7403    +  CDS            HIS3 (fragment): imidazoleglycerol-phosphate dehydratase, required for histidine biosynthesis; S. cerevisiae HIS3; yeast auxotrophic marker
