[The description below was written by a language model from this plasmid's Addgene catalogue record and pLannotate feature annotations shown in this document.]
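Description:
pBBK66 pHomL-RPL18Bp-TOM70-Link-Neon(gfp)-SSA1t-HomR is a yeast integration-cassette vector from the Markerless Yeast Localization and Overexpression (MyLO) CRISPR-Cas9 toolkit, assembled by BsaI Golden Gate cloning on the pYTK089 backbone. In E. coli it is maintained as a high-copy plasmid through a ColE1/pUC-type origin and selected with ampicillin via the β-lactamase gene and its native promoter. The 7.5 kb sequence carries no complete yeast selection marker or functional yeast replication origin. The annotation software detects only short fragments of ARS1 and of the HIS3 promoter and coding sequence, located on either side of the expression cassette. Their placement suggests they lie within the left and right homology arms (HomL and HomR) named in the construct, although the record does not explicitly state the target locus.

The payload is an S. cerevisiae expression unit in which the RPL18B promoter, a constitutive ribosomal protein gene promoter, drives the full TOM70 coding sequence fused through a short linker to mNeonGreen, with the SSA1 terminator named as the 3′ element. The promoter and terminator are given in the plasmid name but are not annotated in the feature table. Tom70 is a receptor component of the translocase of the mitochondrial outer membrane, so the C-terminal fusion to this bright, rapidly maturing monomeric green/yellow fluorescent protein labels mitochondria in living cells. Consistent with the toolkit's markerless design, the homology-flanked cassette is intended to serve as a repair template for Cas9-assisted chromosomal integration, giving stable expression of a mitochondrial localization marker without consuming an auxotrophic or drug marker.
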