Addgene plasmid #179050: pBBK66 pHomL-RPL18Bp-TOM70-Link-Neon(gfp)-SSA1t-HomR (AmpR)
Purpose: Vector containing a yeast integration cassette for RPL18B-driven expression of TOM70-Link-Neon(gfp), a marker for the mitochondria
Depositing lab: Vincent Martin. Depositing organization: Concordia University. Publication: The MyLo CRISPR-Cas9 Toolkit: A Markerless Yeast Localization and Overexpression CRISPR-Cas9 Toolkit. Bean BDM, Whiteway M, Martin VJJ. G3 (Bethesda). 2022 Jun 16. pii: 6609175. doi: 10.1093/g3journal/jkac154. PubMed 35708612.
Backbone
  Vector backbone: pYTK089 (ColE1, AmpR)
  Vector type: Yeast Expression
Growth in bacteria
  Bacterial resistance: Ampicillin, 100 μg/mL
  Growth temperature: 37°C
  Growth strain: DH5alpha
  Copy number: High Copy
Gene/Insert
  Gene/Insert name: RPL18Bp-TOM70-Link-Neon(gfp)
  Species: S. cerevisiae (budding yeast)
  Cloning method: Restriction Enzyme; 5′ cloning site Unknown (unknown if destroyed); 3′ cloning site Unknown (unknown if destroyed)
Terms and licenses: Academic/Nonprofit Terms; Industry Terms: Not Available to Industry
Depositor comments: Part of the Markerless Yeast Localization and Overexpression (MyLO) CRISPR-Cas9 Toolkit. Vector cloned using BsaI Golden Gate cloning
How to cite: pBBK66 pHomL-RPL18Bp-TOM70-Link-Neon(gfp)-SSA1t-HomR (AmpR) was a gift from Vincent Martin (Addgene plasmid # 179050 ; http://n2t.net/addgene:179050 ; RRID:Addgene_179050)
